Addgene plasmid #239560: pFUW COX8ASig-Lemon
Purpose: Expression and mitochondrial localization of Lemon, a pH biosensor
Depositing lab: Tim Ahfeldt & Joel Blanchard. Depositing organization: Icahn School of Medicine at Mount Sinai. Publication: Genetically encoded and modular subcellular organelle probes reveal dysfunction in lysosomes and mitochondria driven by PRKN knockout. Goldman, C., Kareva, T., Sarrafha, L., Schuldt, B.R., Sahasrabudhe, A., Ahfeldt, T., and Blanchard, J.W. iScience 28 (2025) 10.1016/j.isci.2025.112816.
Backbone
  Vector backbone: pFUW
  Backbone size w/o insert (bp): 9221
  Vector type: Lentiviral
Growth in bacteria
  Bacterial resistance: Ampicillin, 100 μg/mL
  Growth temperature: 37°C
  Growth strain: NEB Stable
  Copy number: High Copy
Gene/Insert
  Gene/Insert name: Lemon (alt name: mTurquoise2-EYFP)
  Species: Aequorea victoria
  Insert size (bp): 1569
  Promoter: UbC
  Cloning method: Gibson Cloning
  Sequencing primers: 5′ hUBCpro-F; 3′ WPRE-R
Terms and licenses: Academic/Nonprofit Terms; Industry Terms: Not Available to Industry
How to cite: pFUW COX8ASig-Lemon was a gift from Tim Ahfeldt & Joel Blanchard (Addgene plasmid # 239560 ; http://n2t.net/addgene:239560 ; RRID:Addgene_239560)
