[The description below was written by a language model from this plasmid's Addgene catalogue record and pLannotate feature annotations shown in this document.]
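Description:
pFUW COX8ASig-Lemon is a lentiviral transfer plasmid built on the pFUW backbone for expressing a mitochondrially targeted form of Lemon, a genetically encoded pH biosensor. It is propagated in bacteria through a high-copy ColE1/pUC-type origin and selected with ampicillin via the β-lactamase gene. The viral portion has the layout of an HIV-1-derived vector: a CMV enhancer/promoter sits upstream of a truncated 5' LTR to drive genomic RNA transcription in packaging cells. It is followed by the Ψ packaging signal with an adjoining gag fragment, the Rev response element for Rev-dependent nuclear export, and the cPPT/CTS element, which aids nuclear import of the reverse-transcribed genome. A second truncated LTR and a bGH polyadenylation signal close the viral unit.

The internal cassette uses the human ubiquitin C promoter for constitutive expression in transduced mammalian cells. It drives an open reading frame that begins with the presequence of human cytochrome c oxidase subunit VIII, a standard mitochondrial import signal, followed by mTurquoise2 and then EYFP, both derived from Aequorea victoria. The annotations describe mTurquoise2 as having very low acid sensitivity and EYFP as highly acid sensitive, so pairing the two fluorophores in one polypeptide allows a ratiometric pH readout. A WPRE downstream of the coding sequence enhances transcript stability and expression. The construct is intended for stable delivery of the sensor to monitor mitochondrial pH, as part of a modular set of organelle probes. The sequenced record is 8,798 nt, shorter than the catalogue's backbone and insert sizes would suggest; the record does not explain this difference.
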