Features (pLannotate 1.2.2; 21 found; start..end, strand, type, name):
     31..83      -  misc_feature   bom (fragment): basis of mobility region from pBR322
    238..617     +  enhancer       CMV enhancer: human cytomegalovirus immediate early enhancer
    618..817     +  promoter       CMV promoter: human cytomegalovirus (CMV) immediate early promoter
    835..1015    +  LTR            5' LTR (truncated): truncated 5' long terminal repeat (LTR) from HIV-1
   1062..1187    +  misc_feature   HIV-1 Ψ: packaging signal of human immunodeficiency virus type 1
   1171..1534    +  CDS            HIV-1 gag (fragment): gag protein from human immunodeficiency virus 1; gag
   1680..1913    +  misc_feature   RRE: The Rev response element (RRE) of HIV-1 allows for Rev-dependent mRNA export from the nucleus to the cytoplasm.
   2290..2390    +  CDS            Rev (fragment): human immunodeficiency virus 1 (HIV-1) Rev protein; rev; enhances nuclear export of unspliced and incompletely spliced viral mRNAs
   2440..2557    +  misc_feature   cPPT/CTS: central polypurine tract and central termination sequence of HIV-1
   2622..3833    +  promoter       UbC promoter: human ubiquitin C promoter
   3864..3938    +  CDS            COX8 presequence: mitochondrial presequence of human cytochrome c oxidase subunit VIII (Rizutto et al., 1989)
   3972..4688    +  CDS            mTurquoise2: mTurquoise2 is a basic (constitutively fluorescent) cyan fluorescent protein published in 2012, derived from Aequorea victoria. It is reported to be a rapidly-maturing monomer with very low acid sensitivity.
   4710..5426    +  CDS            EYFP: EYFP is a basic (constitutively fluorescent) green/yellow fluorescent protein published in 1996, derived from Aequorea victoria. It is reported to be a very rapidly-maturing weak dimer with high acid sensitivity.
   5440..5464    +  misc_feature   MCS (fragment): pBluescript multiple cloning site
   5464..6052    +  misc_feature   WPRE: woodchuck hepatitis virus posttranscriptional regulatory element
   5989..6570    +  CDS            nef (fragment): NEF_HV1H2 - Experimental evidence at protein level: Swiss-Prot protein existence level 1. Extracellular Nef protein targets CD4(+) T-lymphocytes for apoptosis by interacting with CXCR4 surface receptors. From Human immunodeficiency virus type 1 group M subtype B (isolate HXB2) (HIV-1).
   6577..6757    +  LTR            5' LTR (truncated): truncated 5' long terminal repeat (LTR) from HIV-1
   6789..6900    +  polyA_signal   bGH poly(A) signal: bovine growth hormone polyadenylation signal
   7046..7634    -  rep_origin     ori: high-copy-number ColE1/pMB1/pBR322/pUC origin of replication
   7805..8665    -  CDS            AmpR: β-lactamase; bla; confers resistance to ampicillin, carbenicillin, and related antibiotics
   8666..8770    -  promoter       AmpR promoter: bla
>Addgene plasmid #239560 | pFUW COX8ASig-Lemon | addgene full sequence | sequence record 477264 | Addgene NGS Result
GTCGACGGATCGGGAGATCTCCCGATCCCCTATGGTGCACTCTCAGTACAATCTGCTCTGATGCCGCATA
GTTAAGCCAGTATCTGCTCCCTGCTTGTGTGTTGGAGGTCGCTGAGTAGTGCGCGAGCAAAATTTAAGCT
ACAACAAGGCAAGGCTTGACCGACAATTGCATGAAGAATCTGCTTAGGGTTAGGCGTTTTGCGCTGCTTC
GCGATGTACGGGCCAGATATACGCGTTGACATTGATTATTGACTAGTTATTAATAGTAATCAATTACGGG
GTCATTAGTTCATAGCCCATATATGGAGTTCCGCGTTACATAACTTACGGTAAATGGCCCGCCTGGCTGA
CCGCCCAACGACCCCCGCCCATTGACGTCAATAATGACGTATGTTCCCATAGTAACGCCAATAGGGACTT
TCCATTGACGTCAATGGGTGGAGTATTTACGGTAAACTGCCCACTTGGCAGTACATCAAGTGTATCATAT
GCCAAGTACGCCCCCTATTGACGTCAATGACGGTAAATGGCCCGCCTGGCATTATGCCCAGTACATGACC
TTATGGGACTTTCCTACTTGGCAGTACATCTACGTATTAGTCATCGCTATTACCATGGTGATGCGGTTTT
GGCAGTACATCAATGGGCGTGGATAGCGGTTTGACTCACGGGGATTTCCAAGTCTCCACCCCATTGACGT
CAATGGGAGTTTGTTTTGGCACCAAAATCAACGGGACTTTCCAAAATGTCGTAACAACTCCGCCCCATTG
ACGCAAATGGGCGGTAGGCGTGTACGGTGGGAGGTCTATATAAGCAGCGCGTTTTGCCTGTACTGGGTCT
CTCTGGTTAGACCAGATCTGAGCCTGGGAGCTCTCTGGCTAACTAGGGAACCCACTGCTTAAGCCTCAAT
AAAGCTTGCCTTGAGTGCTTCAAGTAGTGTGTGCCCGTCTGTTGTGTGACTCTGGTAACTAGAGATCCCT
CAGACCCTTTTAGTCAGTGTGGAAAATCTCTAGCAGTGGCGCCCGAACAGGGACTTGAAAGCGAAAGGGA
AACCAGAGGAGCTCTCTCGACGCAGGACTCGGCTTGCTGAAGCGCGCACGGCAAGAGGCGAGGGGCGGCG
ACTGGTGAGTACGCCAAAAATTTTGACTAGCGGAGGCTAGAAGGAGAGAGATGGGTGCGAGAGCGTCAGT
ATTAAGCGGGGGAGAATTAGATCGCGATGGGAAAAAATTCGGTTAAGGCCAGGGGGAAAGAAAAAATATA
AATTAAAACATATAGTATGGGCAAGCAGGGAGCTAGAACGATTCGCAGTTAATCCTGGCCTGTTAGAAAC
ATCAGAAGGCTGTAGACAAATACTGGGACAGCTACAACCATCCCTTCAGACAGGATCAGAAGAACTTAGA
TCATTATATAATACAGTAGCAACCCTCTATTGTGTGCATCAAAGGATAGAGATAAAAGACACCAAGGAAG
CTTTAGACAAGATAGAGGAAGAGCAAAACAAAAGTAAGACCACCGCACAGCAAGCGGCCGCTGATCTTCA
GACCTGGAGGAGGAGATATGAGGGACAATTGGAGAAGTGAATTATATAAATATAAAGTAGTAAAAATTGA
ACCATTAGGAGTAGCACCCACCAAGGCAAAGAGAAGAGTGGTGCAGAGAGAAAAAAGAGCAGTGGGAATA
GGAGCTTTGTTCCTTGGGTTCTTGGGAGCAGCAGGAAGCACTATGGGCGCAGCGTCAATGACGCTGACGG
TACAGGCCAGACAATTATTGTCTGGTATAGTGCAGCAGCAGAACAATTTGCTGAGGGCTATTGAGGCGCA
ACAGCATCTGTTGCAACTCACAGTCTGGGGCATCAAGCAGCTCCAGGCAAGAATCCTGGCTGTGGAAAGA
TACCTAAAGGATCAACAGCTCCTGGGGATTTGGGGTTGCTCTGGAAAACTCATTTGCACCACTGCTGTGC
CTTGGAATGCTAGTTGGAGTAATAAATCTCTGGAACAGATTTGGAATCACACGACCTGGATGGAGTGGGA
CAGAGAAATTAACAATTACACAAGCTTAATACACTCCTTAATTGAAGAATCGCAAAACCAGCAAGAAAAG
AATGAACAAGAATTATTGGAATTAGATAAATGGGCAAGTTTGTGGAATTGGTTTAACATAACAAATTGGC
TGTGGTATATAAAATTATTCATAATGATAGTAGGAGGCTTGGTAGGTTTAAGAATAGTTTTTGCTGTACT
TTCTATAGTGAATAGAGTTAGGCAGGGATATTCACCATTATCGTTTCAGACCCACCTCCCAACCCCGAGG
GGACCCGACAGGCCCGAAGGAATAGAAGAAGAAGGTGGAGAGAGAGACAGAGACAGATCCATTCGATTAG
TGAACGGATCGGCACTGCGTGCGCCAATTCTGCAGACAAATGGCAGTATTCATCCACAATTTTAAAAGAA
AAGGGGGGATTGGGGGGTACAGTGCAGGGGAAAGAATAGTAGACATAATAGCAACAGACATACAAACTAA
AGAATTACAAAAACAAATTACAAAAATTCAAAATTTTCGGGTTTATTACAGGGACAGCAGAGATCCAGTT
TGGTTAATTAACCCGTGTCGGCTCCAGATCTGGCCTCCGCGCCGGGTTTTGGCGCCTCCCGCGGGCGCCC
CCCTCCTCACGGCGAGCGCTGCCACGTCAGACGAAGGGCGCAGCGAGCGTCCTGATCCTTCCGCCCGGAC
GCTCAGGACAGCGGCCCGCTGCTCATAAGACTCGGCCTTAGAACCCCAGTATCAGCAGAAGGACATTTTA
GGACGGGACTTGGGTGACTCTAGGGCACTGGTTTTCTTTCCAGAGAGCGGAACAGGCGAGGAAAAGTAGT
CCCTTCTCGGCGATTCTGCGGAGGGATCTCCGTGGGGCGGTGAACGCCGATGATTATATAAGGACGCGCC
GGGTGTGGCACAGCTAGTTCCGTCGCAGCCGGGATTTGGGTCGCGGTTCTTGTTTGTGGATCGCTGTGAT
CGTCACTTGGTGAGTAGCGGGCTGCTGGGCTGGCCGGGGCTTTCGTGGCCGCCGGGCCGCTCGGTGGGAC
GGAAGCGTGTGGAGAGACCGCCAAGGGCTGTAGTCTGGGTCCGCGAGCAAGGTTGCCCTGAACTGGGGGT
TGGGGGGAGCGCAGCAAAATGGCGGCTGTTCCCGAGTCTTGAATGGAAGACGCTTGTGAGGCGGGCTGTG
AGGTCGTTGAAACAAGGTGGGGGGCATGGTGGGCGGCAAGAACCCAAGGTCTTGAGGCCTTCGCTAATGC
GGGAAAGCTCTTATTCGGGTGAGATGGGCTGGGGCACCATCTGGGGACCCTGACGTGAAGTTTGTCACTG
ACTGGAGAACTCGGTTTGTCGTCTGTTGCGGGGGCGGCAGTTATGGCGGTGCCGTTGGGCAGTGCACCCG
TACCTTTGGGAGCGCGCGCCCTCGTCGTGTCGTGACGTCACCCGTTCTGTTGGCTTATAATGCAGGGTGG
GGCCACCTGCCGGTAGGTGTGCGGTAGGCTTTTCTCCGTCGCAGGACGCAGGGTTCGGGCCTAGGGTAGG
CTCTCCTGAATCGACAGGCGCCGGACCTCTGGTGAGGGGAGGGATAAGTGAGGCGTCAGTTTCTTTGGTC
GGTTTTATGTACCTATCTTCTTAAGTAGCTGAAGCTCCGGTTTTGAACTATGCGCTCGGGGTTGGCGAGT
GTGTTTTGTGAAGTTTTTTAGGCACCTTTTGAAATGTAATCATTTGGGTCAATATGTAATTTTCAGTGTT
AGACTAGTAAATTGTCCGCTAAATTCTGGCCGTTTTTGGCTTTTTTGTTAGACGAAGCTTGGGCCCGGGA
ATTAATTATTAAGATGTCCGTCCTGACGCCGCTGCTGCTGCGGGGCTTGACAGGCTCGGCCCGGCGGCTC
CCAGTGCCGCGCGCCAAGATCCATTCGTTGGGGGATCCACCGGTCGCCACCATGGTGAGCAAGGGCGAGG
AGCTGTTCACCGGGGTGGTGCCCATCCTGGTCGAGCTGGACGGCGACGTAAACGGCCACAAGTTCAGCGT
GTCCGGCGAGGGCGAGGGCGATGCCACCTACGGCAAGCTGACCCTGAAGTTCATCTGCACCACCGGCAAG
CTGCCCGTGCCCTGGCCCACCCTCGTGACCACCCTGTCCTGGGGCGTGCAGTGCTTCGCCCGCTACCCCG
ACCACATGAAGCAGCACGACTTCTTCAAGTCCGCCATGCCCGAAGGCTACGTCCAGGAGCGCACCATCTT
CTTCAAGGACGACGGCAACTACAAGACCCGCGCCGAGGTGAAGTTCGAGGGCGACACCCTGGTGAACCGC
ATCGAGCTGAAGGGCATCGACTTCAAGGAGGACGGCAACATCCTGGGGCACAAGCTGGAGTACAACTACT
TTAGCGACAACGTCTATATCACCGCCGACAAGCAGAAGAACGGCATCAAGGCCAACTTCAAGATCCGCCA
CAACATCGAGGACGGCGGCGTGCAGCTCGCCGACCACTACCAGCAGAACACCCCCATCGGCGACGGCCCC
GTGCTGCTGCCCGACAACCACTACCTGAGCACCCAGTCCAAGCTGAGCAAAGACCCCAACGAGAAGCGCG
ATCACATGGTCCTGCTGGAGTTCGTGACCGCCGCCGGGATCACTCTCGGCATGGACGAGCTGTACAAGGG
TGGAGGCGGTAGCGGATCCATGGTGAGCAAGGGCGAGGAGCTGTTCACCGGGGTGGTGCCCATCCTGGTC
GAGCTGGACGGCGACGTAAACGGCCACAAGTTCAGCGTGTCCGGCGAGGGCGAGGGCGATGCCACCTACG
GCAAGCTGACCCTGAAGTTCATCTGCACCACCGGCAAGCTGCCCGTGCCCTGGCCCACCCTCGTGACCAC
CTTCGGCTACGGCCTGCAGTGCTTCGCCCGCTACCCCGACCACATGAAGCAGCACGACTTCTTCAAGTCC
GCCATGCCCGAAGGCTACGTCCAGGAGCGCACCATCTTCTTCAAGGACGACGGCAACTACAAGACCCGCG
CCGAGGTGAAGTTCGAGGGCGACACCCTGGTGAACCGCATCGAGCTGAAGGGCATCGACTTCAAGGAGGA
CGGCAACATCCTGGGGCACAAGCTGGAGTACAACTACAACAGCCACAACGTCTATATCATGGCCGACAAG
CAGAAGAACGGCATCAAGGTGAACTTCAAGATCCGCCACAACATCGAGGACGGCAGCGTGCAGCTCGCCG
ACCACTACCAGCAGAACACCCCCATCGGCGACGGCCCCGTGCTGCTGCCCGACAACCACTACCTGAGCTA
CCAGTCCGCCCTGAGCAAAGACCCCAACGAGAAGCGCGATCACATGGTCCTGCTGGAGTTCGTGACCGCC
GCCGGGATCACTCTCGGCATGGACGAGCTGTACAAGGAATAGCGGATCCGAATTCGATATCAAGCTTATC
GATAATCAACCTCTGGATTACAAAATTTGTGAAAGATTGACTGGTATTCTTAACTATGTTGCTCCTTTTA
CGCTATGTGGATACGCTGCTTTAATGCCTTTGTATCATGCTATTGCTTCCCGTATGGCTTTCATTTTCTC
CTCCTTGTATAAATCCTGGTTGCTGTCTCTTTATGAGGAGTTGTGGCCCGTTGTCAGGCAACGTGGCGTG
GTGTGCACTGTGTTTGCTGACGCAACCCCCACTGGTTGGGGCATTGCCACCACCTGTCAGCTCCTTTCCG
GGACTTTCGCTTTCCCCCTCCCTATTGCCACGGCGGAACTCATCGCCGCCTGCCTTGCCCGCTGCTGGAC
AGGGGCTCGGCTGTTGGGCACTGACAATTCCGTGGTGTTGTCGGGGAAATCATCGTCCTTTCCTTGGCTG
CTCGCCTGTGTTGCCACCTGGATTCTGCGCGGGACGTCCTTCTGCTACGTCCCTTCGGCCCTCAATCCAG
CGGACCTTCCTTCCCGCGGCCTGCTGCCGGCTCTGCGGCCTCTTCCGCGTCTTCGCCTTCGCCCTCAGAC
GAGTCGGATCTCCCTTTGGGCCGCCTCCCCGCATCGATACCGTCGACCTCGAGACCTAGAAAAACATGGA
GCAATCACAAGTAGCAATACAGCAGCTACCAATGCTGATTGTGCCTGGCTAGAAGCACAAGAGGAGGAGG
AGGTGGGTTTTCCAGTCACACCTCAGGTACCTTTAAGACCAATGACTTACAAGGCAGCTGTAGATCTTAG
CCACTTTTTAAAAGAAAAGGGGGGACTGGAAGGGCTAATTCACTCCCAACGAAGACAAGATATCCTTGAT
CTGTGGATCTACCACACACAAGGCTACTTCCCTGATTGGCAGAACTACACACCAGGGCCAGGGATCAGAT
ATCCACTGACCTTTGGATGGTGCTACAAGCTAGTACCAGTTGAGCAAGAGAAGGTAGAAGAAGCCAATGA
AGGAGAGAACACCCGCTTGTTACACCCTGTGAGCCTGCATGGGATGGATGACCCGGAGAGAGAAGTATTA
GAGTGGAGGTTTGACAGCCGCCTAGCATTTCATCACATGGCCCGAGAGCTGCATCCGGACTGTACTGGGT
CTCTCTGGTTAGACCAGATCTGAGCCTGGGAGCTCTCTGGCTAACTAGGGAACCCACTGCTTAAGCCTCA
ATAAAGCTTGCCTTGAGTGCTTCAAGTAGTGTGTGCCCGTCTGTTGTGTGACTCTGGTAACTAGAGATCC
CTCAGACCCTTTTAGTCAGTGTGGAAAATCTCTAGCAGGGCCCGTTTAAACCCGCTGATCAGCCTCGACT
GTGCCTTCTAGTTGCCAGCCATCTGTTGTTTGCCCCTCCCCCGTGCCTTCCTTGACCCTGGAAGGTGCCA
CTCCCACTGTCCTTTCCTAATAAAATGAGGAAATTGCATCGCATTGTCTGAGTAGGTGTCATTCTATTCT
GGGGGGTGGGGTGGGGCAGGACAGCAAGGGGGAGGATTGGGAAGACAATAGCAGGCATGTGAGCAAAAGG
CCAGCAAAAGGCCAGGAACCGTAAAAAGGCCGCGTTGCTGGCGTTTTTCCATAGGCTCCGCCCCCCTGAC
GAGCATCACAAAAATCGACGCTCAAGTCAGAGGTGGCGAAACCCGACAGGACTATAAAGATACCAGGCGT
TTCCCCCTGGAAGCTCCCTCGTGCGCTCTCCTGTTCCGACCCTGCCGCTTACCGGATACCTGTCCGCCTT
TCTCCCTTCGGGAAGCGTGGCGCTTTCTCATAGCTCACGCTGTAGGTATCTCAGTTCGGTGTAGGTCGTT
CGCTCCAAGCTGGGCTGTGTGCACGAACCCCCCGTTCAGCCCGACCGCTGCGCCTTATCCGGTAACTATC
GTCTTGAGTCCAACCCGGTAAGACACGACTTATCGCCACTGGCAGCAGCCACTGGTAACAGGATTAGCAG
AGCGAGGTATGTAGGCGGTGCTACAGAGTTCTTGAAGTGGTGGCCTAACTACGGCTACACTAGAAGAACA
GTATTTGGTATCTGCGCTCTGCTGAAGCCAGTTACCTTCGGAAAAAGAGTTGGTAGCTCTTGATCCGGCA
AACAAACCACCGCTGGTAGCGGTGGTTTTTTTGTTTGCAAGCAGCAGATTACGCGCAGAAAAAAAGGATC
TCAAGAAGATCCTTTGATCTTTTCTACGGGGTCTGACGCTCAGTGGAACGAAAACTCACGTTAAGGGATT
TTGGTCATGAGATTATCAAAAAGGATCTTCACCTAGATCCTTTTAAATTAAAAATGAAGTTTTAAATCAA
TCTAAAGTATATATGAGTAAACTTGGTCTGACAGTTACCAATGCTTAATCAGTGAGGCACCTATCTCAGC
GATCTGTCTATTTCGTTCATCCATAGTTGCCTGACTCCCCGTCGTGTAGATAACTACGATACGGGAGGGC
TTACCATCTGGCCCCAGTGCTGCAATGATACCGCGAGACCCACGCTCACCGGCTCCAGATTTATCAGCAA
TAAACCAGCCAGCCGGAAGGGCCGAGCGCAGAAGTGGTCCTGCAACTTTATCCGCCTCCATCCAGTCTAT
TAATTGTTGCCGGGAAGCTAGAGTAAGTAGTTCGCCAGTTAATAGTTTGCGCAACGTTGTTGCCATTGCT
ACAGGCATCGTGGTGTCACGCTCGTCGTTTGGTATGGCTTCATTCAGCTCCGGTTCCCAACGATCAAGGC
GAGTTACATGATCCCCCATGTTGTGCAAAAAAGCGGTTAGCTCCTTCGGTCCTCCGATCGTTGTCAGAAG
TAAGTTGGCCGCAGTGTTATCACTCATGGTTATGGCAGCACTGCATAATTCTCTTACTGTCATGCCATCC
GTAAGATGCTTTTCTGTGACTGGTGAGTACTCAACCAAGTCATTCTGAGAATAGTGTATGCGGCGACCGA
GTTGCTCTTGCCCGGCGTCAATACGGGATAATACCGCGCCACATAGCAGAACTTTAAAAGTGCTCATCAT
TGGAAAACGTTCTTCGGGGCGAAAACTCTCAAGGATCTTACCGCTGTTGAGATCCAGTTCGATGTAACCC
ACTCGTGCACCCAACTGATCTTCAGCATCTTTTACTTTCACCAGCGTTTCTGGGTGAGCAAAAACAGGAA
GGCAAAATGCCGCAAAAAAGGGAATAAGGGCGACACGGAAATGTTGAATACTCATACTCTTCCTTTTTCA
ATATTATTGAAGCATTTATCAGGGTTATTGTCTCATGAGCGGATACATATTTGAATGTATTTAGAAAAAT
AAACAAATAGGGGTTCCGCGCACATTTCCCCGAAAAGTGCCACCTGAC
